Addgene plasmid #75662: ARAF gRNA (BRDN0001148605)
Purpose: 3rd generation lentiviral gRNA plasmid targeting human ARAF
Depositing lab: John Doench & David Root. Depositing organization: Broad Institute. Publication: Optimized sgRNA design to maximize activity and minimize off-target effects of CRISPR-Cas9. Doench JG, Fusi N, Sullender M, Hegde M, Vaimberg EW, Donovan KF, Smith I, Tothova Z, Wilen C, Orchard R, Virgin HW, Listgarten J, Root DE. Nat Biotechnol. 2016 Jan 18. doi: 10.1038/nbt.3437. PubMed 26780180.
Backbone
  Vector backbone: lentiGuide-Puro
  Backbone manufacturer: Zhang Lab (Addgene plasmid # 52963)
  Vector type: Mammalian Expression, Lentiviral, CRISPR
  Selectable markers: Puromycin
Growth in bacteria
  Bacterial resistance: Ampicillin, 100 μg/mL
  Growth temperature: 37°C
  Growth strain: DH5alpha
  Copy number: High Copy
Gene/Insert
  Gene/Insert name: ARAF (alt names: ARAF; NM_001256196.1)
  gRNA/shRNA sequence: GTAGTGATGGAACCCCCCGG
  Species: H. sapiens (human)
  Entrez Gene: ARAF (a.k.a. A-RAF, ARAF1, PKS2, RAFA1)
  Promoter: hU6
  Cloning method: Unknown
  Sequencing primers: 5′ U6-F; 3′ pS2-R
Terms and licenses: Academic/Nonprofit Terms; Industry Terms: Not Available to Industry
Depositor comments: The gRNA was designed to target the following Genbank reference sequence(s): NM_001256196.1,NM_001654.4. Note that this plasmid does NOT contain Cas9. It should be used in conjunction with lentiCas9-Blast (Addgene #52962) or otherwise with cell lines already expressing Cas9. Browse the full kinome gRNA library at http://www.addgene.org/pooled-library/broadgpp-human-kinome/ or visit http://www.broadinstitute.org/rnai/public/ for detailed protocols and information.
How to cite: ARAF gRNA (BRDN0001148605) was a gift from John Doench & David Root (Addgene plasmid # 75662 ; http://n2t.net/addgene:75662 ; RRID:Addgene_75662)
