[The description below was written by a language model from this plasmid's Addgene catalogue record and pLannotate feature annotations shown in this document.]
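Description:
ARAF gRNA (BRDN0001148605) is a third-generation lentiviral guide RNA plasmid built on the lentiGuide-Puro backbone and designed to direct Streptococcus pyogenes Cas9 to the human ARAF gene, which encodes the A-RAF kinase. It is propagated in E. coli as a high-copy plasmid through a ColE1/pUC-type origin with ampicillin selection from the β-lactamase gene. The backbone also carries an f1 origin, an SV40 origin and poly(A) signal, and remnants of lac, T3 and T7 cloning-vector sequences that have no role in the payload.

The lentiviral transfer cassette begins with an RSV promoter fused to a truncated HIV-1 5' LTR, which makes genomic RNA production Tat-independent. This is followed by the Ψ packaging signal with a partial gag sequence, the Rev response element for nuclear export of the unspliced genome, and a cPPT/CTS that aids nuclear import. The cassette ends in a ΔU3 self-inactivating 3' LTR.

Within this frame, a human U6 RNA polymerase III promoter drives the ARAF-specific spacer joined to the Cas9 gRNA scaffold. A separate EF-1α promoter with its intron A expresses puromycin N-acetyltransferase, stabilised by a downstream WPRE, so that transduced mammalian cells can be selected with puromycin.

The plasmid does not encode Cas9, so it must be paired with a separate Cas9 vector or used in cells that already express the nuclease. The guide was designed against two ARAF reference transcripts and belongs to a human kinome gRNA collection associated with work on optimised sgRNA design. It is used for ARAF knockout.
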