Features (pLannotate 1.2.2; 29 found; start..end, strand, type, name):
     14..80      +  CDS            small t antigen (fragment): SV40 (simian virus 40) small t antigen
    106..317     +  promoter       EF-1α core promoter: core promoter for human elongation factor EF-1α
    318..1256    +  intron         EF-1α intron A: intron upstream of the start codon of human EF-1α
   1278..1877    +  CDS            PuroR (fragment): puromycin N-acetyltransferase; pac from Streptomyces; confers resistance to puromycin
   1893..2481    +  misc_feature   WPRE: woodchuck hepatitis virus posttranscriptional regulatory element
   2532..2551    +  misc_feature   cPPT/CTS (fragment): central polypurine tract and central termination sequence of HIV-1
   2553..2786    +  LTR            3' LTR (ΔU3): self-inactivating 3' long terminal repeat (LTR) from HIV-1
   2864..2985    +  polyA_signal   SV40 poly(A) signal: SV40 polyadenylation signal
   3025..3160    +  rep_origin     SV40 ori: SV40 origin of replication
   3181..3199    -  promoter       T7 promoter: promoter for bacteriophage T7 RNA polymerase
   3207..3362    +  CDS            lacZα (fragment): LacZα fragment of β-galactosidase; lacZ fragment
   3367..3795    +  rep_origin     f1 ori (sequence partly withheld): f1 bacteriophage origin of replication; arrow indicates direction of (+) strand synthesis
   3848..3952    +  promoter       AmpR promoter: bla
   3953..4813    +  CDS            AmpR: β-lactamase; bla; confers resistance to ampicillin, carbenicillin, and related antibiotics
   4984..5572    +  rep_origin     ori: high-copy-number ColE1/pMB1/pBR322/pUC origin of replication
   5755..5847    +  CDS            lacI (fragment): lac repressor; lacI; The lac repressor binds to the lac operator to inhibit transcription in E. coli. This inhibition can be relieved by adding lactose or isopropyl-β-D-thiogalactopyranoside (IPTG).
   5860..5881    +  protein_bind   CAP binding site: CAP binding activates transcription in the presence of cAMP. E. coli catabolite activator protein
   5896..5926    +  promoter       lac promoter: promoter for the E. coli lac operon
   5934..5950    +  protein_bind   lac operator: The lac repressor binds to the lac operator to inhibit transcription in E. coli. This inhibition can be relieved by adding lactose or isopropyl-β-D-thiogalactopyranoside (IPTG). lac repressor encoded by lacI
   5995..6013    +  promoter       T3 promoter: promoter for bacteriophage T3 RNA polymerase
   6041..6267    +  promoter       RSV promoter: Rous sarcoma virus enhancer/promoter
   6268..6448    +  LTR            5' LTR (truncated): truncated 5' long terminal repeat (LTR) from HIV-1
   6495..6620    +  misc_feature   HIV-1 Ψ: packaging signal of human immunodeficiency virus type 1
   6604..6967    +  CDS            HIV-1 gag (fragment): gag protein from human immunodeficiency virus 1; gag
   7113..7346    +  misc_feature   RRE: The Rev response element (RRE) of HIV-1 allows for Rev-dependent mRNA export from the nucleus to the cytoplasm.
   7723..7749    +  CDS            Rev (fragment): human immunodeficiency virus 1 (HIV-1) Rev protein; rev; enhances nuclear export of unspliced and incompletely spliced viral mRNAs
   7753..7993    +  promoter       U6 promoter: RNA polymerase III promoter for human U6 snRNA
   8023..8098    +  misc_RNA       gRNA scaffold: guide RNA scaffold for the Streptococcus pyogenes CRISPR/Cas9 system
   8154..8271    +  misc_feature   cPPT/CTS: central polypurine tract and central termination sequence of HIV-1
>Addgene plasmid #75662 | ARAF gRNA (BRDN0001148605) | addgene full sequence | sequence record 184318 | Addgene Assembled Sequence
CCCGGGTGCAAAGATGGATAAAGTTTTAAACAGAGAGGAATCTTTGCAGCTAATGGACCTTCTAGGTCTT
GAAAGGAGTGGGAATTGGCTCCGGTGCCCGTCAGTGGGCAGAGCGCACATCGCCCACAGTCCCCGAGAAG
TTGGGGGGAGGGGTCGGCAATTGATCCGGTGCCTAGAGAAGGTGGCGCGGGGTAAACTGGGAAAGTGATG
TCGTGTACTGGCTCCGCCTTTTTCCCGAGGGTGGGGGAGAACCGTATATAAGTGCAGTAGTCGCCGTGAA
CGTTCTTTTTCGCAACGGGTTTGCCGCCAGAACACAGGTAAGTGCCGTGTGTGGTTCCCGCGGGCCTGGC
CTCTTTACGGGTTATGGCCCTTGCGTGCCTTGAATTACTTCCACCTGGCTGCAGTACGTGATTCTTGATC
CCGAGCTTCGGGTTGGAAGTGGGTGGGAGAGTTCGAGGCCTTGCGCTTAAGGAGCCCCTTCGCCTCGTGC
TTGAGTTGAGGCCTGGCCTGGGCGCTGGGGCCGCCGCGTGCGAATCTGGTGGCACCTTCGCGCCTGTCTC
GCTGCTTTCGATAAGTCTCTAGCCATTTAAAATTTTTGATGACCTGCTGCGACGCTTTTTTTCTGGCAAG
ATAGTCTTGTAAATGCGGGCCAAGATCTGCACACTGGTATTTCGGTTTTTGGGGCCGCGGGCGGCGACGG
GGCCCGTGCGTCCCAGCGCACATGTTCGGCGAGGCGGGGCCTGCGAGCGCGGCCACCGAGAATCGGACGG
GGGTAGTCTCAAGCTGGCCGGCCTGCTCTGGTGCCTGGCCTCGCGCCGCCGTGTATCGCCCCGCCCTGGG
CGGCAAGGCTGGCCCGGTCGGCACCAGTTGCGTGAGCGGAAAGATGGCCGCTTCCCGGCCCTGCTGCAGG
GAGCTCAAAATGGAGGACGCGGCGCTCGGGAGAGCGGGCGGGTGAGTCACCCACACAAAGGAAAAGGGCC
TTTCCGTCCTCAGCCGTCGCTTCATGTGACTCCACGGAGTACCGGGCGCCGTCCAGGCACCTCGATTAGT
TCTCGAGCTTTTGGAGTACGTCGTCTTTAGGTTGGGGGGAGGGGTTTTATGCGATGGAGTTTCCCCACAC
TGAGTGGGTGGAGACTGAAGTTAGGCCAGCTTGGCACTTGATGTAATTCTCCTTGGAATTTGCCCTTTTT
GAGTTTGGATCTTGGTTCATTCTCAAGCCTCAGACAGTGGTTCAAAGTTTTTTTCTTCCATTTCAGGTGT
CGTGACGTACGGCCACCATGACCGAGTACAAGCCCACGGTGCGCCTCGCCACCCGCGACGACGTCCCCAG
GGCCGTACGCACCCTCGCCGCCGCGTTCGCCGACTACCCCGCCACGCGCCACACCGTCGATCCGGACCGC
CACATCGAGCGGGTCACCGAGCTGCAAGAACTCTTCCTCACGCGCGTCGGGCTCGACATCGGCAAGGTGT
GGGTCGCGGACGACGGCGCCGCCGTGGCGGTCTGGACCACGCCGGAGAGCGTCGAAGCGGGGGCGGTGTT
CGCCGAGATCGGCCCGCGCATGGCCGAGTTGAGCGGTTCCCGGCTGGCCGCGCAGCAACAGATGGAAGGC
CTCCTGGCGCCGCACCGGCCCAAGGAGCCCGCGTGGTTCCTGGCCACCGTCGGAGTCTCGCCCGACCACC
AGGGCAAGGGTCTGGGCAGCGCCGTCGTGCTCCCCGGAGTGGAGGCGGCCGAGCGCGCCGGGGTGCCCGC
CTTCCTGGAGACCTCCGCGCCCCGCAACCTCCCCTTCTACGAGCGGCTCGGCTTCACCGTCACCGCCGAC
GTCGAGGTGCCCGAAGGACCGCGCACCTGGTGCATGACCCGCAAGCCCGGTGCCTGAACGCGTTAAGTCG
ACAATCAACCTCTGGATTACAAAATTTGTGAAAGATTGACTGGTATTCTTAACTATGTTGCTCCTTTTAC
GCTATGTGGATACGCTGCTTTAATGCCTTTGTATCATGCTATTGCTTCCCGTATGGCTTTCATTTTCTCC
TCCTTGTATAAATCCTGGTTGCTGTCTCTTTATGAGGAGTTGTGGCCCGTTGTCAGGCAACGTGGCGTGG
TGTGCACTGTGTTTGCTGACGCAACCCCCACTGGTTGGGGCATTGCCACCACCTGTCAGCTCCTTTCCGG
GACTTTCGCTTTCCCCCTCCCTATTGCCACGGCGGAACTCATCGCCGCCTGCCTTGCCCGCTGCTGGACA
GGGGCTCGGCTGTTGGGCACTGACAATTCCGTGGTGTTGTCGGGGAAATCATCGTCCTTTCCTTGGCTGC
TCGCCTGTGTTGCCACCTGGATTCTGCGCGGGACGTCCTTCTGCTACGTCCCTTCGGCCCTCAATCCAGC
GGACCTTCCTTCCCGCGGCCTGCTGCCGGCTCTGCGGCCTCTTCCGCGTCTTCGCCTTCGCCCTCAGACG
AGTCGGATCTCCCTTTGGGCCGCCTCCCCGCGTCGACTTTAAGACCAATGACTTACAAGGCAGCTGTAGA
TCTTAGCCACTTTTTAAAAGAAAAGGGGGGACTGGAAGGGCTAATTCACTCCCAACGAAGACAAGATCTG
CTTTTTGCTTGTACTGGGTCTCTCTGGTTAGACCAGATCTGAGCCTGGGAGCTCTCTGGCTAACTAGGGA
ACCCACTGCTTAAGCCTCAATAAAGCTTGCCTTGAGTGCTTCAAGTAGTGTGTGCCCGTCTGTTGTGTGA
CTCTGGTAACTAGAGATCCCTCAGACCCTTTTAGTCAGTGTGGAAAATCTCTAGCAGTACGTATAGTAGT
TCATGTCATCTTATTATTCAGTATTTATAACTTGCAAAGAAATGAATATCAGAGAGTGAGAGGAACTTGT
TTATTGCAGCTTATAATGGTTACAAATAAAGCAATAGCATCACAAATTTCACAAATAAAGCATTTTTTTC
ACTGCATTCTAGTTGTGGTTTGTCCAAACTCATCAATGTATCTTATCATGTCTGGCTCTAGCTATCCCGC
CCCTAACTCCGCCCATCCCGCCCCTAACTCCGCCCAGTTCCGCCCATTCTCCGCCCCATGGCTGACTAAT
TTTTTTTATTTATGCAGAGGCCGAGGCCGCCTCGGCCTCTGAGCTATTCCAGAAGTAGTGAGGAGGCTTT
TTTGGAGGCCTAGGGACGTACCCAATTCGCCCTATAGTGAGTCGTATTACGCGCGCTCACTGGCCGTCGT
TTTACAACGTCGTGACTGGGAAAACCCTGGCGTTACCCAACTTAATCGCCTTGCAGCACATCCCCCTTTC
GCCAGCTGGCGTAATAGCGAAGAGGCCCGCACCGATCGCCCTTCCCAACAGTTGCGCAGCCTGAATGGCG
AATGGG
[124 nt withheld, positions 3367-3490]
C
[91 nt withheld, positions 3492-3582]
A
[49 nt withheld, positions 3584-3632]
CCTTTGACGTTGGAGTCCACGTTCTTT
[37 nt withheld, positions 3660-3696]
ACCCTATCTCGGTCTATTCTTTTGATTTATAAGGGATTTTGCCGATTTCGGCCTATTGGTTAAAAAATGA
GCTGATTTAACAAAAATTTAACGCGAATTTTAACAAAATATTAACGCTTACAATTTAGGTGGCACTTTTC
GGGGAAATGTGCGCGGAACCCCTATTTGTTTATTTTTCTAAATACATTCAAATATGTATCCGCTCATGAG
ACAATAACCCTGATAAATGCTTCAATAATATTGAAAAAGGAAGAGTATGAGTATTCAACATTTCCGTGTC
GCCCTTATTCCCTTTTTTGCGGCATTTTGCCTTCCTGTTTTTGCTCACCCAGAAACGCTGGTGAAAGTAA
AAGATGCTGAAGATCAGTTGGGTGCACGAGTGGGTTACATCGAACTGGATCTCAACAGCGGTAAGATCCT
TGAGAGTTTTCGCCCCGAAGAACGTTTTCCAATGATGAGCACTTTTAAAGTTCTGCTATGTGGCGCGGTA
TTATCCCGTATTGACGCCGGGCAAGAGCAACTCGGTCGCCGCATACACTATTCTCAGAATGACTTGGTTG
AGTACTCACCAGTCACAGAAAAGCATCTTACGGATGGCATGACAGTAAGAGAATTATGCAGTGCTGCCAT
AACCATGAGTGATAACACTGCGGCCAACTTACTTCTGACAACGATCGGAGGACCGAAGGAGCTAACCGCT
TTTTTGCACAACATGGGGGATCATGTAACTCGCCTTGATCGTTGGGAACCGGAGCTGAATGAAGCCATAC
CAAACGACGAGCGTGACACCACGATGCCTGTAGCAATGGCAACAACGTTGCGCAAACTATTAACTGGCGA
ACTACTTACTCTAGCTTCCCGGCAACAATTAATAGACTGGATGGAGGCGGATAAAGTTGCAGGACCACTT
CTGCGCTCGGCCCTTCCGGCTGGCTGGTTTATTGCTGATAAATCTGGAGCCGGTGAGCGTGGGTCTCGCG
GTATCATTGCAGCACTGGGGCCAGATGGTAAGCCCTCCCGTATCGTAGTTATCTACACGACGGGGAGTCA
GGCAACTATGGATGAACGAAATAGACAGATCGCTGAGATAGGTGCCTCACTGATTAAGCATTGGTAACTG
TCAGACCAAGTTTACTCATATATACTTTAGATTGATTTAAAACTTCATTTTTAATTTAAAAGGATCTAGG
TGAAGATCCTTTTTGATAATCTCATGACCAAAATCCCTTAACGTGAGTTTTCGTTCCACTGAGCGTCAGA
CCCCGTAGAAAAGATCAAAGGATCTTCTTGAGATCCTTTTTTTCTGCGCGTAATCTGCTGCTTGCAAACA
AAAAAACCACCGCTACCAGCGGTGGTTTGTTTGCCGGATCAAGAGCTACCAACTCTTTTTCCGAAGGTAA
CTGGCTTCAGCAGAGCGCAGATACCAAATACTGTTCTTCTAGTGTAGCCGTAGTTAGGCCACCACTTCAA
GAACTCTGTAGCACCGCCTACATACCTCGCTCTGCTAATCCTGTTACCAGTGGCTGCTGCCAGTGGCGAT
AAGTCGTGTCTTACCGGGTTGGACTCAAGACGATAGTTACCGGATAAGGCGCAGCGGTCGGGCTGAACGG
GGGGTTCGTGCACACAGCCCAGCTTGGAGCGAACGACCTACACCGAACTGAGATACCTACAGCGTGAGCT
ATGAGAAAGCGCCACGCTTCCCGAAGGGAGAAAGGCGGACAGGTATCCGGTAAGCGGCAGGGTCGGAACA
GGAGAGCGCACGAGGGAGCTTCCAGGGGGAAACGCCTGGTATCTTTATAGTCCTGTCGGGTTTCGCCACC
TCTGACTTGAGCGTCGATTTTTGTGATGCTCGTCAGGGGGGCGGAGCCTATGGAAAAACGCCAGCAACGC
GGCCTTTTTACGGTTCCTGGCCTTTTGCTGGCCTTTTGCTCACATGTTCTTTCCTGCGTTATCCCCTGAT
TCTGTGGATAACCGTATTACCGCCTTTGAGTGAGCTGATACCGCTCGCCGCAGCCGAACGACCGAGCGCA
GCGAGTCAGTGAGCGAGGAAGCGGAAGAGCGCCCAATACGCAAACCGCCTCTCCCCGCGCGTTGGCCGAT
TCATTAATGCAGCTGGCACGACAGGTTTCCCGACTGGAAAGCGGGCAGTGAGCGCAACGCAATTAATGTG
AGTTAGCTCACTCATTAGGCACCCCAGGCTTTACACTTTATGCTTCCGGCTCGTATGTTGTGTGGAATTG
TGAGCGGATAACAATTTCACACAGGAAACAGCTATGACCATGATTACGCCAAGCGCGCAATTAACCCTCA
CTAAAGGGAACAAAAGCTGGAGCTGCAAGCTTAATGTAGTCTTATGCAATACTCTTGTAGTCTTGCAACA
TGGTAACGATGAGTTAGCAACATGCCTTACAAGGAGAGAAAAAGCACCGTGCATGCCGATTGGTGGAAGT
AAGGTGGTACGATCGTGCCTTATTAGGAAGGCAACAGACGGGTCTGACATGGATTGGACGAACCACTGAA
TTGCCGCATTGCAGAGATATTGTATTTAAGTGCCTAGCTCGATACATAAACGGGTCTCTCTGGTTAGACC
AGATCTGAGCCTGGGAGCTCTCTGGCTAACTAGGGAACCCACTGCTTAAGCCTCAATAAAGCTTGCCTTG
AGTGCTTCAAGTAGTGTGTGCCCGTCTGTTGTGTGACTCTGGTAACTAGAGATCCCTCAGACCCTTTTAG
TCAGTGTGGAAAATCTCTAGCAGTGGCGCCCGAACAGGGACTTGAAAGCGAAAGGGAAACCAGAGGAGCT
CTCTCGACGCAGGACTCGGCTTGCTGAAGCGCGCACGGCAAGAGGCGAGGGGCGGCGACTGGTGAGTACG
CCAAAAATTTTGACTAGCGGAGGCTAGAAGGAGAGAGATGGGTGCGAGAGCGTCAGTATTAAGCGGGGGA
GAATTAGATCGCGATGGGAAAAAATTCGGTTAAGGCCAGGGGGAAAGAAAAAATATAAATTAAAACATAT
AGTATGGGCAAGCAGGGAGCTAGAACGATTCGCAGTTAATCCTGGCCTGTTAGAAACATCAGAAGGCTGT
AGACAAATACTGGGACAGCTACAACCATCCCTTCAGACAGGATCAGAAGAACTTAGATCATTATATAATA
CAGTAGCAACCCTCTATTGTGTGCATCAAAGGATAGAGATAAAAGACACCAAGGAAGCTTTAGACAAGAT
AGAGGAAGAGCAAAACAAAAGTAAGACCACCGCACAGCAAGCGGCCGCTGATCTTCAGACCTGGAGGAGG
AGATATGAGGGACAATTGGAGAAGTGAATTATATAAATATAAAGTAGTAAAAATTGAACCATTAGGAGTA
GCACCCACCAAGGCAAAGAGAAGAGTGGTGCAGAGAGAAAAAAGAGCAGTGGGAATAGGAGCTTTGTTCC
TTGGGTTCTTGGGAGCAGCAGGAAGCACTATGGGCGCAGCGTCAATGACGCTGACGGTACAGGCCAGACA
ATTATTGTCTGGTATAGTGCAGCAGCAGAACAATTTGCTGAGGGCTATTGAGGCGCAACAGCATCTGTTG
CAACTCACAGTCTGGGGCATCAAGCAGCTCCAGGCAAGAATCCTGGCTGTGGAAAGATACCTAAAGGATC
AACAGCTCCTGGGGATTTGGGGTTGCTCTGGAAAACTCATTTGCACCACTGCTGTGCCTTGGAATGCTAG
TTGGAGTAATAAATCTCTGGAACAGATTTGGAATCACACGACCTGGATGGAGTGGGACAGAGAAATTAAC
AATTACACAAGCTTAATACACTCCTTAATTGAAGAATCGCAAAACCAGCAAGAAAAGAATGAACAAGAAT
TATTGGAATTAGATAAATGGGCAAGTTTGTGGAATTGGTTTAACATAACAAATTGGCTGTGGTATATAAA
ATTATTCATAATGATAGTAGGAGGCTTGGTAGGTTTAAGAATAGTTTTTGCTGTACTTTCTATAGTGAAT
AGAGTTAGGCAGGGATATTCACCATTATCGTTTCAGACCCACCTCCCAACCCCGAGGGGACCCAGAGAGG
GCCTATTTCCCATGATTCCTTCATATTTGCATATACGATACAAGGCTGTTAGAGAGATAATTAGAATTAA
TTTGACTGTAAACACAAAGATATTAGTACAAAATACGTGACGTAGAAAGTAATAATTTCTTGGGTAGTTT
GCAGTTTTAAAATTATGTTTTAAAATGGACTATCATATGCTTACCGTAACTTGAAAGTATTTCGATTTCT
TGGCTTTATATATCTTGTGGAAAGGACGAAACACCGGTAGTGATGGAACCCCCCGGGTTTTAGAGCTAGA
AATAGCAAGTTAAAATAAGGCTAGTCCGTTATCAACTTGAAAAAGTGGCACCGAGTCGGTGCTTTTTTAA
GCTTGGCGTAACTAGATCTTGAGACAAATGGCAGTATTCATCCACAATTTTAAAAGAAAAGGGGGGATTG
GGGGGTACAGTGCAGGGGAAAGAATAGTAGACATAATAGCAACAGACATACAAACTAAAGAATTACAAAA
ACAAATTACAAAAATTCAAAATTTTCGGGTTTATTACAGGGACAGCAGAGATCCACTTTGGCGCCGGCTC
GAGGGGG
