>Addgene plasmid #75662 | ARAF gRNA (BRDN0001148605) | depositor partial sequence | sequence record 143122 | Target Sequence
GTAGTGATGGAACCCCCCGG
