>Addgene plasmid #75662 | ARAF gRNA (BRDN0001148605) | addgene partial sequence | sequence record 184317 | hU6-F
GTGACGTAGAAAGTAATAATTTCTTGGGTAGTTTGCAGTTTTAAAATTATGTTTTAAAATGGACTATCAT
ATGCTTACCGTAACTTGAAAGTATTTCGATTTCTTGGCTTTATATATCTTGTGGAAAGGACGAAACACCG
GTAGTGATGGAACCCCCCGGGTTTTAGAGCTAGAAATAGCAAGTTAAAATAAGGCTAGTCCGTTATCAAC
TTGAAAAAGTGGCACCGAGTCGGTGCTTTTTTAAGCTTGGCGTAACTAGATCTTGAGACAAATGGCAGTA
TTCATCCACAATTTTAAAAGAAAAGGGGGGATTGGGGGGTACAGTGCAGGGGAAAGAATAGTAGACATAA
TAGCAACAGACATACAAACTAAAGAATTACAAAAACAAATTACAAAAATTCAAAATTTTCGGGTTTATTA
CAGGGACAGCAGAGATCCACTTTGGCGCCGGCTCGAGGGGGCCCGGGTGCAAAGATGGATAAAGTTTTAA
ACAGAGAGGAATCTTTGCAGCTAATGGACCTTCTAGGTCTTGAAAGGAGTGGGAATTGGCTCCGGTGCCC
GTCAGTGGGC
